>Addgene plasmid #162231 | pHR_TRE3GS-->mCherry_PGK-->BFP | depositor full sequence | sequence record 314629 | pHR_TRE3GS-->mCherry_PGK-->BFP sequence 10800 bps
CGATACCGTCGACCAAGGCAGCTGTAGATCTTAGCCACTTTTTAAAAGAAAAGGGGGGACTGGAAGGGCT
AATTCACTCCCAACGAAGACAAGATCTGCTTTTTGCTTGTACTGGGTCTCTCTGGTTAGACCAGATCTGA
GCCTGGGAGCTCTCTGGCTAACTAGGGAACCCACTGCTTAAGCCTCAATAAAGCTTGCCTTGAGTGCTTC
AAGTAGTGTGTGCCCGTCTGTTGTGTGACTCTGGTAACTAGAGATCCCTCAGACCCTTTTAGTCAGTGTG
GAAAATCTCTAGCAGCATCTAGAATTAATTCCGTGTATTCTATAGTGTCACCTAAATCGTATGTGTATGA
TACATAAGGTTATGTATTAATTGTAGCCGCGTTCTAACGACAATATGTACAAGCCTAATTGTGTAGCATC
TGGCTTACTGAAGCAGACCCTATCATCTCTCTCGTAAACTGCCGTCAGAGTCGGTTTGGTTGGACGAACC
TTCTGAGTTTCTGGTAACGCCGTCCCGCACCCGGAAATGGTCAGCGAACCAATCAGCAGGGTCATCGCTA
GCCAGATCCTCTACGCCGGACGCATCGTGGCCGGCATCACCGGCGCCACAGGTGCGGTTGCTGGCGCCTA
TATCGCCGACATCACCGATGGGGAAGATCGGGCTCGCCACTTCGGGCTCATGAGCGCTTGTTTCGGCGTG
GGTATGGTGGCAGGCCCCGTGGCCGGGGGACTGTTGGGCGCCATCTCCTTGCATGCACCATTCCTTGCGG
CGGCGGTGCTCAACGGCCTCAACCTACTACTGGGCTGCTTCCTAATGCAGGAGTCGCATAAGGGAGAGCG
TCGAATGGTGCACTCTCAGTACAATCTAGCTCTGATGCCGCATAGTTAAGCCAGCCCCGACACCCGCCAA
CACCCGCTGACGCGCCCTGACGGGCTTGTCTGCTCCCGGCATCCGCTTACAGACAAGCTGTGACCGTCTC
CGGGAGCTGCATGTGTCAGAGGTTTTCACCGTCATCACCGAAACGCGCGAGACGAAAGGGCCTCGTGATA
CGCCTATTTTTATAGGTTAATGTCATGATAATAATGGTTTCTTAGACGTCAGGTGGCACTTTTCGGGGAA
ATGTGCGCGGAACCCCTATTTGTTTATTTTTCTAAATACATTCAAATATGTATCCGCTCATGAGACAATA
ACCCTGATAAATGCTTCAATAATATTGAAAAAGGAAGAGTATGAGTATTCAACATTTCCGTGTCGCCCTT
ATTCCCTTTTTTGCGGCATTTTGCCTTCCTGTTTTTGCTCACCCAGAAACGCTGGTGAAAGTAAAAGATG
CTGAAGATCAGTTGGGTGCACGAGTGGGTTACATCGAACTGGATCTCAACAGCGGTAAGATCCTTGAGAG
TTTTCGCCCCGAAGAACGTTTTCCAATGATGAGCACTTTTAAAGTTCTGCTATGTGGCGCGGTATTATCC
CGTATTGACGCCGGGCAAGAGCAACTCGGTCGCCGCATACACTATTCTCAGAATGACTTGGTTGAGTACT
CACCAGTCACAGAAAAGCATCTTACGGATGGCATGACAGTAAGAGAATTATGCAGTGCTGCCATAACCAT
GAGTGATAACACTGCGGCCAACTTACTTCTGACAACGATCGGAGGACCGAAGGAGCTAACCGCTTTTTTG
CACAACATGGGGGATCATGTAACTCGCCTTGATCGTTGGGAACCGGAGCTGAATGAAGCCATACCAAACG
ACGAGCGTGACACCACGATGCCTGTAGCAATGGCAACAACGTTGCGCAAACTATTAACTGGCGAACTACT
TACTCTAGCTTCCCGGCAACAATTAATAGACTGGATGGAGGCGGATAAAGTTGCAGGACCACTTCTGCGC
TCGGCCCTTCCGGCTGGCTGGTTTATTGCTGATAAATCTGGAGCCGGTGAGCGTGGGTCTCGCGGTATCA
TTGCAGCACTGGGGCCAGATGGTAAGCCCTCCCGTATCGTAGTTATCTACACGACGGGGAGTCAGGCAAC
TATGGATGAACGAAATAGACAGATCGCTGAGATAGGTGCCTCACTGATTAAGCATTGGTAACTGTCAGAC
CAAGTTTACTCATATATACTTTAGATTGATTTAAAACTTCATTTTTAATTTAAAAGGATCTAGGTGAAGA
TCCTTTTTGATAATCTCATGACCAAAATCCCTTAACGTGAGTTTTCGTTCCACTGAGCGTCAGACCCCGT
AGAAAAGATCAAAGGATCTTCTTGAGATCCTTTTTTTCTGCGCGTAATCTGCTGCTTGCAAACAAAAAAA
CCACCGCTACCAGCGGTGGTTTGTTTGCCGGATCAAGAGCTACCAACTCTTTTTCCGAAGGTAACTGGCT
TCAGCAGAGCGCAGATACCAAATACTGTCCTTCTAGTGTAGCCGTAGTTAGGCCACCACTTCAAGAACTC
TGTAGCACCGCCTACATACCTCGCTCTGCTAATCCTGTTACCAGTGGCTGCTGCCAGTGGCGATAAGTCG
TGTCTTACCGGGTTGGACTCAAGACGATAGTTACCGGATAAGGCGCAGCGGTCGGGCTGAACGGGGGGTT
CGTGCACACAGCCCAGCTTGGAGCGAACGACCTACACCGAACTGAGATACCTACAGCGTGAGCTATGAGA
AAGCGCCACGCTTCCCGAAGGGAGAAAGGCGGACAGGTATCCGGTAAGCGGCAGGGTCGGAACAGGAGAG
CGCACGAGGGAGCTTCCAGGGGGAAACGCCTGGTATCTTTATAGTCCTGTCGGGTTTCGCCACCTCTGAC
TTGAGCGTCGATTTTTGTGATGCTCGTCAGGGGGGCGGAGCCTATGGAAAAACGCCAGCAACGCGGCCTT
TTTACGGTTCCTGGCCTTTTGCTGGCCTTTTGCTCACATGTTCTTTCCTGCGTTATCCCCTGATTCTGTG
GATAACCGTATTACCGCCTTTGAGTGAGCTGATACCGCTCGCCGCAGCCGAACGACCGAGCGCAGCGAGT
CAGTGAGCGAGGAAGCGGAAGAGCGCCCAATACGCAAACCGCCTCTCCCCGCGCGTTGGCCGATTCATTA
ATGCAGCTGTGGAATGTGTGTCAGTTAGGGTGTGGAAAGTCCCCAGGCTCCCCAGCAGGCAGAAGTATGC
AAAGCATGCATCTCAATTAGTCAGCAACCAGGTGTGGAAAGTCCCCAGGCTCCCCAGCAGGCAGAAGTAT
GCAAAGCATGCATCTCAATTAGTCAGCAACCATAGTCCCGCCCCTAACTCCGCCCATCCCGCCCCTAACT
CCGCCCAGTTCCGCCCATTCTCCGCCCCATGGCTGACTAATTTTTTTTATTTATGCAGAGGCCGAGGCCG
CCTCGGCCTCTGAGCTATTCCAGAAGTAGTGAGGAGGCTTTTTTGGAGGCCTAGGCTTTTGCAAAAAGCT
TGGACACAAGACAGGCTTGCGAGATATGTTTGAGAATACCACTTTATCCCGCGTCAGGGAGAGGCAGTGC
GTAAAAAGACGCGGACTCATGTGAAATACTGGTTTTTAGTGCGCCAGATCTCTATAATCTCGCGCAACCT
ATTTTCCCCTCGAACACTTTTTAAGCCGTAGATAAACAGGCTGGGACACTTCACATGAGCGAAAAATACA
TCGTCACCTGGGACATGTTGCAGATCCATGCACGTAAACTCGCAAGCCGACTGATGCCTTCTGAACAATG
GAAAGGCATTATTGCCGTAAGCCGTGGCGGTCTGTACCGGGTGCGTTACTGGCGCGTGAACTGGGTATTC
GTCATGTCGATACCGTTTGTATTTCCAGCTACGATCACGACAACCAGCGCGAGCTTAAAGTGCTGAAACG
CGCAGAAGGCGATGGCGAAGGCTTCATCGTTATTGATGACCTGGTGGATACCGGTGGTACTGCGGTTGCG
ATTCGTGAAATGTATCCAAAAGCGCACTTTGTCACCATCTTCGCAAAACCGGCTGGTCGTCCGCTGGTTG
ATGACTATGTTGTTGATATCCCGCAAGATACCTGGATTGAACAGCCGTGGGATATGGGCGTCGTATTCGT
CCCGCCAATCTCCGGTCGCTAATCTTTTCAACGCCTGGCACTGCCGGGCGTTGTTCTTTTTAACTTCAGG
CGGGTTACAATAGTTTCCAGTAAGTATTCTGGAGGCTGCATCCATGACACAGGCAAACCTGAGCGAAACC
CTGTTCAAACCCCGCTTTAAACATCCTGAAACCTCGACGCTAGTCCGCCGCTTTAATCACGGCGCACAAC
CGCCTGTGCAGTCGGCCCTTGATGGTAAAACCATCCCTCACTGGTATCGCATGATTAACCGTCTGATGTG
GATCTGGCGCGGCATTGACCCACGCGAAATCCTCGACGTCCAGGCACGTATTGTGATGAGCGATGCCGAA
CGTACCGACGATGATTTATACGATACGGTGATTGGCTACCGTGGCGGCAACTGGATTTATGAGTGGGCCC
CGGATCTTTGTGAAGGAACCTTACTTCTGTGGTGTGACATAATTGGACAAACTACCTACAGAGATTTAAA
GCTCTAAGGTAAATATAAAATTTTTAAGTGTATAATGTGTTAAACTACTGATTCTAATTGTTTGTGTATT
TTAGATTCCAACCTATGGAACTGATGAATGGGAGCAGTGGTGGAATGCCTTTAATGAGGAAAACCTGTTT
TGCTCAGAAGAAATGCCATCTAGTGATGATGAGGCTACTGCTGACTCTCAACATTCTACTCCTCCAAAAA
AGAAGAGAAAGGTAGAAGACCCCAAGGACTTTCCTTCAGAATTGCTAAGTTTTTTGAGTCATGCTGTGTT
TAGTAATAGAACTCTTGCTTGCTTTGCTATTTACACCACAAAGGAAAAAGCTGCACTGCTATACAAGAAA
ATTATGGAAAAATATTCTGTAACCTTTATAAGTAGGCATAACAGTTATAATCATAACATACTGTTTTTTC
TTACTCCACACAGGCATAGAGTGTCTGCTATTAATAACTATGCTCAAAAATTGTGTACCTTTAGCTTTTT
AATTTGTAAAGGGGTTAATAAGGAATATTTGATGTATAGTGCCTTGACTAGAGATCATAATCAGCCATAC
CACATTTGTAGAGGTTTTACTTGCTTTAAAAAACCTCCCACACCTCCCCCTGAACCTGAAACATAAAATG
AATGCAATTGTTGTTGTTAACTTGTTTATTGCAGCTTATAATGGTTACAAATAAAGCAATAGCATCACAA
ATTTCACAAATAAAGCATTTTTTTCACTGCATTCTAGTTGTGGTTTGTCCAAACTCATCAATGTATCTTA
TCATGTCTGGATCAACTGGATAACTCAAGCTAACCAAAATCATCCCAAACTTCCCACCCCATACCCTATT
ACCACTGCCAATTACCTAGTGGTTTCATTTACTCTAAACCTGTGATTCCTCTGAATTATTTTCATTTTAA
AGAAATTGTATTTGTTAAATATGTACTACAAACTTAGTAGTTGGAAGGGCTAATTCACTCCCAAAGAAGA
CAAGATATCCTTGATCTGTGGATCTACCACACACAAGGCTACTTCCCTGATTAGCAGAACTACACACCAG
GGCCAGGGGTCAGATATCCACTGACCTTTGGATGGTGCTACAAGCTAGTACCAGTTGAGCCAGATAAGGT
AGAAGAGGCCAATAAAGGAGAGAACACCAGCTTGTTACACCCTGTGAGCCTGCATGGGATGGATGACCCG
GAGAGAGAAGTGTTAGAGTGGAGGTTTGACAGCCGCCTAGCATTTCATCACGTGGCCCGAGAGCTGCATC
CGGAGTACTTCAAGAACTGCTGATATCGAGCTTGCTACAAGGGACTTTCCGCTGGGGACTTTCCAGGGAG
GCGTGGCCTGGGCGGGACTGGGGAGTGGCGAGCCCTCAGATCCTGCATATAAGCAGCTGCTTTTTGCCTG
TACTGGGTCTCTCTGGTTAGACCAGATCTGAGCCTGGGAGCTCTCTGGCTAACTAGGGAACCCACTGCTT
AAGCCTCAATAAAGCTTGCCTTGAGTGCTTCAAGTAGTGTGTGCCCGTCTGTTGTGTGACTCTGGTAACT
AGAGATCCCTCAGACCCTTTTAGTCAGTGTGGAAAATCTCTAGCAGTGGCGCCCGAACAGGGACTTGAAA
GCGAAAGGGAAACCAGAGGAGCTCTCTCGACGCAGGACTCGGCTTGCTGAAGCGCGCACGGCAAGAGGCG
AGGGGCGGCGACTGGTGAGTACGCCAAAAATTTTGACTAGCGGAGGCTAGAAGGAGAGAGATGGGTGCGA
GAGCGTCAGTATTAAGCGGGGGAGAATTAGATCGCGATGGGAAAAAATTCGGTTAAGGCCAGGGGGAAAG
AAAAAATATAAATTAAAACATATAGTATGGGCAAGCAGGGAGCTAGAACGATTCGCAGTTAATCCTGGCC
TGTTAGAAACATCAGAAGGCTGTAGACAAATACTGGGACAGCTACAACCATCCCTTCAGACAGGATCAGA
AGAACTTAGATCATTATATAATACAGTAGCAACCCTCTATTGTGTGCATCAAAGGATAGAGATAAAAGAC
ACCAAGGAAGCTTTAGACAAGATAGAGGAAGAGCAAAACAAAAGTAAGACCACCGCACAGCAAGCGGCCG
GTGATCTTCAGACCTGGACGATATATATGAGGGACAATTGGAGAAGTGAATTATATAAATATAAAGTAGT
AAAAATTGAACCATTAGGAGTAGCACCCACCAAGGCAAAGAGAAGAGTGGTGCAGAGAGAAAAAAGAGCA
GTGGGAATAGGAGCTTTGTTCCTTGGGTTCTTGGGAGCAGCAGGAAGCACTATGGGCGCAGCGTCAATGA
CGCTGACGGTACAGGCCAGACAATTATTGTCTGGTATAGTGCAGCAGCAGAACAATTTGCTGAGGGCTAT
TGAGGCGCAACAGCATCTGTTGCAACTCACAGTCTGGGGCATCAAGCAGCTCCAGGCAAGAATCCTGGCT
GTGGAAAGATACCTAAAGGATCAACAGCTCCTGGGGATTTGGGGTTGCTCTGGAAAACTCATTTGCACCA
CTGCTGTGCCTTGGAATGCTAGTTGGAGTAATAAATCTCTGGAACAGATTTGGAATCACACGACCTGGAT
GGAGTGGGACAGAGAAATTAACAATTACACAAGCTTAATACACTCCTTAATTGAAGAATCGCAAAACCAG
CAAGAAAAGAATGAACAAGAATTATTGGAATTAGATAAATGGGCAAGTTTGTGGAATTGGTTTAACATAA
CAAATTGGCTGTGGTATATAAAATTATTCATAATGATAGTAGGAGGCTTGGTAGGTTTAAGAATAGTTTT
TGCTGTACTTTCTATAGTGAATAGAGTTAGGCAGGGATATTCACCATTATCGTTTCAGACCCACCTCCCA
ACCCCGAGGGGACCCGACAGGCCCGAAGGAATAGAAGAAGAAGGTGGAGAGAGAGACAGAGACAGATCCA
TTCGATTAGTGAACGGATCTCGACGGTCGCCAAATGGCAGTATTCATCCACAATTTTAAAAGAAAAGGGG
GGATTGGGGGGTACAGTGCAGGGGAAAGAATAGTAGACATAATAGCAACAGACATACAAACTAAAGAATT
ACAAAAACAAATTACAAAAATTCAAAATTTTCGGGTTTATTACAGGGACAGCAGAGATCCAGTTTGGATC
GATAAGCTTGATATCGAATTCCCGTGGAATTATCACCTCGAGTTTACTCCCTATCAGTGATAGAGAACGT
ATGAAGAGTTTACTCCCTATCAGTGATAGAGAACGTATGCAGACTTTACTCCCTATCAGTGATAGAGAAC
GTATAAGGAGTTTACTCCCTATCAGTGATAGAGAACGTATGACCAGTTTACTCCCTATCAGTGATAGAGA
ACGTATCTACAGTTTACTCCCTATCAGTGATAGAGAACGTATATCCAGTTTACTCCCTATCAGTGATAGA
GAACGTATAAGCTTTGCTTATGTAAACCAGGGCGCCTATAAAAGAGTGCTGATTTTTTGAGTAAACTTCA
ATTCCACAACACTTTTGTCTTATACCAACTTTCCGTACCACTTCCTACCCTCGTAAAGAATTCCCGTATA
CACCGGTGCAATTCTCACGCGTGCCGCCACCATGGTGAGCAAGGGCGAGGAGGATAACATGGCCATCATC
AAGGAGTTCATGCGCTTCAAGGTGCACATGGAGGGCTCCGTGAACGGCCACGAGTTCGAGATCGAGGGCG
AGGGCGAGGGCCGCCCCTACGAGGGCACCCAGACCGCCAAGCTGAAGGTGACCAAGGGTGGCCCCCTGCC
CTTCGCCTGGGACATCCTGTCCCCTCAGTTCATGTACGGCTCCAAGGCCTACGTGAAGCACCCCGCCGAC
ATCCCCGACTACTTGAAGCTGTCCTTCCCCGAGGGCTTCAAGTGGGAGCGCGTGATGAACTTCGAGGACG
GCGGCGTGGTGACCGTGACCCAGGACTCCTCCCTGCAGGACGGCGAGTTCATCTACAAGGTGAAGCTGCG
CGGCACCAACTTCCCCTCCGACGGCCCCGTAATGCAGAAGAAGACCATGGGCTGGGAGGCCTCCTCCGAG
CGGATGTACCCCGAGGACGGCGCCCTGAAGGGCGAGATCAAGCAGAGGCTGAAGCTGAAGGACGGCGGCC
ACTACGACGCTGAGGTCAAGACCACCTACAAGGCCAAGAAGCCCGTGCAGCTGCCCGGCGCCTACAACGT
CAACATCAAGTTGGACATCACCTCCCACAACGAGGACTACACCATCGTGGAACAGTACGAACGCGCCGAG
GGCCGCCACTCCACCGGCGGCATGGACGAGCTGTACAAGTAAGCGGCCGCCTCGAGGTTAACGAATTCTA
CCGGGTAGGGGAGGCGCTTTTCCCAAGGCAGTCTGGAGCATGCGCTTTAGCAGCCCCGCTGGGCACTTGG
CGCTACACAAGTGGCCTCTGGCCTCGCACACATTCCACATCCACCGGTAGGCGCCAACCGGCTCCGTTCT
TTGGTGGCCCCTTCGCGCCACCTTCTACTCCTCCCCTAGTCAGGAAGTTCCCCCCCGCCCCGCAGCTCGC
GTCGTGCAGGACGTGACAAATGGAAGTAGCACGTCTCACTAGTCTCGTGCAGATGGACAGCACCGCTGAG
CAATGGAAGCGGGTAGGCCTTTGGGGCAGCGGCCAATAGCAGCTTTGCTCCTTCGCTTTCTGGGCTCAGA
GGCTGGGAAGGGGTGGGTCCGGGGGCGGGCTCAGGGGCGGGCTCAGGGGCGGGGCGGGCGCCCGAAGGTC
CTCCGGAGGCCCGGCATTCTGCACGCTTCAAAAGCGCACGTCTGCCGCGCTGTTCTCCTCTTCCTCATCT
CCGGGCCTTTCGACCTGCAGCCCAAGCTTACCATGAGCGAGCTGATTAAGGAGAACATGCACATGAAGCT
GTACATGGAGGGCACCGTGGACAACCATCACTTCAAGTGCACATCCGAGGGCGAAGGCAAGCCCTACGAG
GGCACCCAGACCATGAGAATCAAGGTGGTCGAGGGCGGCCCTCTCCCCTTCGCCTTCGACATCCTGGCTA
CTAGCTTCCTCTACGGCAGCAAGACCTTCATCAACCACACCCAGGGCATCCCCGACTTCTTCAAGCAGTC
CTTCCCTGAGGGCTTCACATGGGAGAGAGTCACCACATACGAAGACGGGGGCGTGCTGACCGCTACCCAG
GACACCAGCCTCCAGGACGGCTGCCTCATCTACAACGTCAAGATCAGAGGGGTGAACTTCACATCCAACG
GCCCTGTGATGCAGAAGAAAACACTCGGCTGGGAGGCCTTCACCGAGACGCTGTACCCCGCTGACGGCGG
CCTGGAAGGCAGAAACGACATGGCCCTGAAGCTCGTGGGCGGGAGCCATCTGATCGCAAACATCAAGACC
ACATATAGATCCAAGAAACCCGCTAAGAACCTCAAGATGCCTGGCGTCTACTATGTGGACTACAGACTGG
AAAGAATCAAGGAGGCCAACAACGAGACCTACGTCGAGCAGCACGAGGTGGCAGTGGCCAGATACTGCGA
CCTCCCTAGCAAACTGGGGCACAAGCTTAATTAAGGCCGCAACTCCCACCTGCAACATGCGTGACTGACT
GAGGCCGCGACTCTAGAGTCGACCTGCAGGCATGCAAGCTTGATATCAAGCTTATCGATAATCAACCTCT
GGATTACAAAATTTGTGAAAGATTGACTGGTATTCTTAACTATGTTGCTCCTTTTACGCTATGTGGATAC
GCTGCTTTAATGCCTTTGTATCATGCTATTGCTTCCCGTATGGCTTTCATTTTCTCCTCCTTGTATAAAT
CCTGGTTGCTGTCTCTTTATGAGGAGTTGTGGCCCGTTGTCAGGCAACGTGGCGTGGTGTGCACTGTGTT
TGCTGACGCAACCCCCACTGGTTGGGGCATTGCCACCACCTGTCAGCTCCTTTCCGGGACTTTCGCTTTC
CCCCTCCCTATTGCCACGGCGGAACTCATCGCCGCCTGCCTTGCCCGCTGCTGGACAGGGGCTCGGCTGT
TGGGCACTGACAATTCCGTGGTGTTGTCGGGGAAATCATCGTCCTTTCCTTGGCTGCTCGCCTGTGTTGC
CACCTGGATTCTGCGCGGGACGTCCTTCTGCTACGTCCCTTCGGCCCTCAATCCAGCGGACCTTCCTTCC
CGCGGCCTGCTGCCGGCTCTGCGGCCTCTTCCGCGTCTTCGCCTTCGCCCTCAGACGAGTCGGATCTCCC
TTTGGGCCGCCTCCCCGCAT
Features (pLannotate 1.2.2; 34 found; start..end, strand, type, name):
     40..59      +  misc_feature   cPPT/CTS (fragment): central polypurine tract and central termination sequence of HIV-1
     61..294     +  LTR            3' LTR (ΔU3): self-inactivating 3' long terminal repeat (LTR) from HIV-1
    319..337     -  promoter       SP6 promoter: promoter for bacteriophage SP6 RNA polymerase
    565..844     +  CDS            TcR (fragment): tetracycline efflux protein; tet; confers resistance to tetracycline
    845..894     -  misc_feature   bom (fragment): basis of mobility region from pBR322
    996..1031    -  CDS            rop (fragment): Rop protein, which maintains plasmids at low copy number; rop
   1126..1230    +  promoter       AmpR promoter: bla
   1231..2091    +  CDS            AmpR: β-lactamase; bla; confers resistance to ampicillin, carbenicillin, and related antibiotics
   2262..2850    +  rep_origin     ori: high-copy-number ColE1/pMB1/pBR322/pUC origin of replication
   3033..3089    +  CDS            lacI (fragment): lac repressor; lacI; The lac repressor binds to the lac operator to inhibit transcription in E. coli. This inhibition can be relieved by adding lactose or isopropyl-β-D-thiogalactopyranoside (IPTG).
   3096..3425    +  promoter       SV40 promoter: SV40 enhancer and early promoter
   3625..3744    +  CDS            gpt (fragment): XGPT_ECOLI - Also known as gpp, gxu. Experimental evidence at protein level: Swiss-Prot protein existence level 1. Purine salvage pathway enzyme that catalyzes the transfer of the ribosyl-5-phosphate group from 5-phospho-alpha-D-ribose 1- diphosphate (PRPP) to the N9 position of the 6-oxopurines guanine and xanthine to form the corresponding ribonucleotides GMP (guanosine 5'- monophosphate) and XMP (xanthosine 5'-monophosphate), with the release of PPi. To a lesser extent, also acts on hypoxanthine (PubMed:9100006, PubMed:3886014). Does not ribophosphorylate adenine (PubMed:3886014). From Esch
   3744..4079    +  CDS            gpt (fragment): XGPT_ECOLI - Also known as gpp, gxu. Experimental evidence at protein level: Swiss-Prot protein existence level 1. Purine salvage pathway enzyme that catalyzes the transfer of the ribosyl-5-phosphate group from 5-phospho-alpha-D-ribose 1- diphosphate (PRPP) to the N9 position of the 6-oxopurines guanine and xanthine to form the corresponding ribonucleotides GMP (guanosine 5'- monophosphate) and XMP (xanthosine 5'-monophosphate), with the release of PPi. To a lesser extent, also acts on hypoxanthine (PubMed:9100006, PubMed:3886014). Does not ribophosphorylate adenine (PubMed:3886014). From Esch
   4174..4479    +  CDS            frsA (fragment): FRSA_ECOLI - Also known as yafA. Experimental evidence at protein level: Swiss-Prot protein existence level 1. Catalyzes the hydrolysis of esters (PubMed:15808744). Displays esterase activity toward pNP-butyrate (PubMed:15808744). May stimulate mixed-acid fermentation by acting as a fermentation/respiration switch that down-regulates respiration and up- regulates fermentation rates (PubMed:15169777). From Escherichia coli (strain K12).
   4483..4557    +  CDS            small t antigen (fragment): SV40 (simian virus 40) small t antigen
   4559..4624    +  intron         small t intron: SV40 (simian virus 40) small t antigen intron
   4754..4774    +  CDS            SV40 NLS: nuclear localization signal of SV40 (simian virus 40) large T antigen
   5093..5176    +  CDS            large T antigen (fragment): large T antigen from SV40 (simian virus 40)
   5199..5333    +  polyA_signal   SV40 poly(A) signal: SV40 polyadenylation signal
   5501..5830    +  CDS            nef (fragment): NEF_HV1BR - Experimental evidence at protein level: Swiss-Prot protein existence level 1. Extracellular Nef protein targets CD4(+) T-lymphocytes for apoptosis by interacting with CXCR4 surface receptors (PubMed:14990729). From Human immunodeficiency virus type 1 group M subtype B (isolate BRU/LAI) (HIV-1).
   5878..6135    +  LTR            5' LTR (truncated): truncated 5' long terminal repeat (LTR) from HIV-1
   6182..6307    +  misc_feature   HIV-1 Ψ: packaging signal of human immunodeficiency virus type 1
   6291..6629    +  CDS            HIV-1 gag (fragment): gag protein from human immunodeficiency virus 1; gag
   6799..7032    +  misc_feature   RRE: The Rev response element (RRE) of HIV-1 allows for Rev-dependent mRNA export from the nucleus to the cytoplasm.
   7409..7509    +  CDS            Rev (fragment): human immunodeficiency virus 1 (HIV-1) Rev protein; rev; enhances nuclear export of unspliced and incompletely spliced viral mRNAs
   7544..7661    +  misc_feature   cPPT/CTS: central polypurine tract and central termination sequence of HIV-1
   7698..7722    -  misc_feature   MCS (fragment): pBluescript multiple cloning site
   7740..8107    +  promoter       TRE3GS promoter: 3rd-generation Tet-responsive promoter that can be activated by binding of Tet-On® 3G, modified to eliminate binding sites for endogenous mammalian transcription factors
   8152..8859    +  CDS            mCherry: mCherry is a basic (constitutively fluorescent) red fluorescent protein published in 2004, derived from Discosoma sp.. It is reported to be a very rapidly-maturing monomer with low acid sensitivity.
   8893..9392    +  promoter       PGK promoter: mouse phosphoglycerate kinase 1 promoter
   9413..10114   +  CDS            TagBFP: monomeric blue fluorescent protein mammalian codon-optimized
  10161..10191   +  misc_feature   MCS (fragment): pUC18/19 multiple cloning site
  10192..10210   +  misc_feature   MCS (fragment): pBluescript multiple cloning site
  10210..10798   +  misc_feature   WPRE: woodchuck hepatitis virus posttranscriptional regulatory element
