>Addgene plasmid #162231 | pHR_TRE3GS-->mCherry_PGK-->BFP | addgene full sequence | sequence record 330271 | Addgene NGS Result
AGAGTTAGGCAGGGATATTCACCATTATCGTTTCAGACCCACCTCCCAACCCCGAGGGGACCCGACAGGC
CCGAAGGAATAGAAGAAGAAGGTGGAGAGAGAGACAGAGACAGATCCATTCGATTAGTGAACGGATCTCG
ACGGTATCGCCAAATGGCAGTATTCATCCACAATTTTAAAAGAAAAGGGGGGATTGGGGGGTACAGTGCA
GGGGAAAGAATAGTAGACATAATAGCAACAGACATACAAACTAAAGAATTACAAAAACAAATTACAAAAA
TTCAAAATTTTCGGGTTTATTACAGGGACAGCAGAGATCCAGTTTGGATCGATAAGCTTGATATCGAATT
CCCGTGGAATTATCACCTCGAGTTTACTCCCTATCAGTGATAGAGAACGTATGAAGAGTTTACTCCCTAT
CAGTGATAGAGAACGTATGCAGACTTTACTCCCTATCAGTGATAGAGAACGTATAAGGAGTTTACTCCCT
ATCAGTGATAGAGAACGTATGACCAGTTTACTCCCTATCAGTGATAGAGAACGTATCTACAGTTTACTCC
CTATCAGTGATAGAGAACGTATATCCAGTTTACTCCCTATCAGTGATAGAGAACGTATAAGCTTTGCTTA
TGTAAACCAGGGCGCCTATAAAAGAGTGCTGATTTTTTGAGTAAACTTCAATTCCACAACACTTTTGTCT
TATACCAACTTTCCGTACCACTTCCTACCCTCGTAAAGAATTCCCGTATACACCGGTGCAATTCTCACGC
GTGCCGCCACCATGGTGAGCAAGGGCGAGGAGGATAACATGGCCATCATCAAGGAGTTCATGCGCTTCAA
GGTGCACATGGAGGGCTCCGTGAACGGCCACGAGTTCGAGATCGAGGGCGAGGGCGAGGGCCGCCCCTAC
GAGGGCACCCAGACCGCCAAGCTGAAGGTGACCAAGGGTGGCCCCCTGCCCTTCGCCTGGGACATCCTGT
CCCCTCAGTTCATGTACGGCTCCAAGGCCTACGTGAAGCACCCCGCCGACATCCCCGACTACTTGAAGCT
GTCCTTCCCCGAGGGCTTCAAGTGGGAGCGCGTGATGAACTTCGAGGACGGCGGCGTGGTGACCGTGACC
CAGGACTCCTCCCTGCAGGACGGCGAGTTCATCTACAAGGTGAAGCTGCGCGGCACCAACTTCCCCTCCG
ACGGCCCCGTAATGCAGAAGAAGACCATGGGCTGGGAGGCCTCCTCCGAGCGGATGTACCCCGAGGACGG
CGCCCTGAAGGGCGAGATCAAGCAGAGGCTGAAGCTGAAGGACGGCGGCCACTACGACGCTGAGGTCAAG
ACCACCTACAAGGCCAAGAAGCCCGTGCAGCTGCCCGGCGCCTACAACGTCAACATCAAGTTGGACATCA
CCTCCCACAACGAGGACTACACCATCGTGGAACAGTACGAACGCGCCGAGGGCCGCCACTCCACCGGCGG
CATGGACGAGCTGTACAAGTAAGCGGCCGCCTCGAGGTTAACGAATTCTACCGGGTAGGGGAGGCGCTTT
TCCCAAGGCAGTCTGGAGCATGCGCTTTAGCAGCCCCGCTGGGCACTTGGCGCTACACAAGTGGCCTCTG
GCCTCGCACACATTCCACATCCACCGGTAGGCGCCAACCGGCTCCGTTCTTTGGTGGCCCCTTCGCGCCA
CCTTCTACTCCTCCCCTAGTCAGGAAGTTCCCCCCCGCCCCGCAGCTCGCGTCGTGCAGGACGTGACAAA
TGGAAGTAGCACGTCTCACTAGTCTCGTGCAGATGGACAGCACCGCTGAGCAATGGAAGCGGGTAGGCCT
TTGGGGCAGCGGCCAATAGCAGCTTTGCTCCTTCGCTTTCTGGGCTCAGAGGCTGGGAAGGGGTGGGTCC
GGGGGCGGGCTCAGGGGCGGGCTCAGGGGCGGGGCGGGCGCCCGAAGGTCCTCCGGAGGCCCGGCATTCT
GCACGCTTCAAAAGCGCACGTCTGCCGCGCTGTTCTCCTCTTCCTCATCTCCGGGCCTTTCGACCTGCAG
CCCAAGCTTACCATGAGCGAGCTGATTAAGGAGAACATGCACATGAAGCTGTACATGGAGGGCACCGTGG
ACAACCATCACTTCAAGTGCACATCCGAGGGCGAAGGCAAGCCCTACGAGGGCACCCAGACCATGAGAAT
CAAGGTGGTCGAGGGCGGCCCTCTCCCCTTCGCCTTCGACATCCTGGCTACTAGCTTCCTCTACGGCAGC
AAGACCTTCATCAACCACACCCAGGGCATCCCCGACTTCTTCAAGCAGTCCTTCCCTGAGGGCTTCACAT
GGGAGAGAGTCACCACATACGAAGACGGGGGCGTGCTGACCGCTACCCAGGACACCAGCCTCCAGGACGG
CTGCCTCATCTACAACGTCAAGATCAGAGGGGTGAACTTCACATCCAACGGCCCTGTGATGCAGAAGAAA
ACACTCGGCTGGGAGGCCTTCACCGAGACGCTGTACCCCGCTGACGGCGGCCTGGAAGGCAGAAACGACA
TGGCCCTGAAGCTCGTGGGCGGGAGCCATCTGATCGCAAACATCAAGACCACATATAGATCCAAGAAACC
CGCTAAGAACCTCAAGATGCCTGGCGTCTACTATGTGGACTACAGACTGGAAAGAATCAAGGAGGCCAAC
AACGAGACCTACGTCGAGCAGCACGAGGTGGCAGTGGCCAGATACTGCGACCTCCCTAGCAAACTGGGGC
ACAAGCTTAATTAAGGCCGCAACTCCCACCTGCAACATGCGTGACTGACTGAGGCCGCGACTCTAGAGTC
GACCTGCAGGCATGCAAGCTTGATATCAAGCTTATCGATAATCAACCTCTGGATTACAAAATTTGTGAAA
GATTGACTGGTATTCTTAACTATGTTGCTCCTTTTACGCTATGTGGATACGCTGCTTTAATGCCTTTGTA
TCATGCTATTGCTTCCCGTATGGCTTTCATTTTCTCCTCCTTGTATAAATCCTGGTTGCTGTCTCTTTAT
GAGGAGTTGTGGCCCGTTGTCAGGCAACGTGGCGTGGTGTGCACTGTGTTTGCTGACGCAACCCCCACTG
GTTGGGGCATTGCCACCACCTGTCAGCTCCTTTCCGGGACTTTCGCTTTCCCCCTCCCTATTGCCACGGC
GGAACTCATCGCCGCCTGCCTTGCCCGCTGCTGGACAGGGGCTCGGCTGTTGGGCACTGACAATTCCGTG
GTGTTGTCGGGGAAATCATCGTCCTTTCCTTGGCTGCTCGCCTGTGTTGCCACCTGGATTCTGCGCGGGA
CGTCCTTCTGCTACGTCCCTTCGGCCCTCAATCCAGCGGACCTTCCTTCCCGCGGCCTGCTGCCGGCTCT
GCGGCCTCTTCCGCGTCTTCGCCTTCGCCCTCAGACGAGTCGGATCTCCCTTTGGGCCGCCTCCCCGCAT
CGATACCGTCGACCTCGAGGGAATTAATTCGAGCTCGGTACCTTTAAGACCAATGACTTACAAGGCAGCT
GTAGATCTTAGCCACTTTTTAAAAGAAAAGGGGGGACTGGAAGGGCTAATTCACTCCCAACGAAGACAAG
ATCTGCTTTTTGCTTGTACTGGGTCTCTCTGGTTAGACCAGATCTGAGCCTGGGAGCTCTCTGGCTAACT
AGGGAACCCACTGCTTAAGCCTCAATAAAGCTTGCCTTGAGTGCTTCAAGTAGTGTGTGCCCGTCTGTTG
TGTGACTCTGGTAACTAGAGATCCCTCAGACCCTTTTAGTCAGTGTGGAAAATCTCTAGCAGCATCTAGA
ATTAATTCCGTGTATTCTATAGTGTCACCTAAATCGTATGTGTATGATACATAAGGTTATGTATTAATTG
TAGCCGCGTTCTAACGACAATATGTACAAGCCTAATTGTGTAGCATCTGGCTTACTGAAGCAGACCCTAT
CATCTCTCTCGTAAACTGCCGTCAGAGTCGGTTTGGTTGGACGAACCTTCTGAGTTTCTGGTAACGCCGT
CCCGCACCCGGAAATGGTCAGCGAACCAATCAGCAGGGTCATCGCTAGCCAGATCCTCTACGCCGGACGC
ATCGTGGCCGGCATCACCGGCGCCACAGGTGCGGTTGCTGGCGCCTATATCGCCGACATCACCGATGGGG
AAGATCGGGCTCGCCACTTCGGGCTCATGAGCGCTTGTTTCGGCGTGGGTATGGTGGCAGGCCCCGTGGC
CGGGGGACTGTTGGGCGCCATCTCCTTGCATGCACCATTCCTTGCGGCGGCGGTGCTCAACGGCCTCAAC
CTACTACTGGGCTGCTTCCTAATGCAGGAGTCGCATAAGGGAGAGCGTCGAATGGTGCACTCTCAGTACA
ATCTGCTCTGATGCCGCATAGTTAAGCCAGCCCCGACACCCGCCAACACCCGCTGACGCGCCCTGACGGG
CTTGTCTGCTCCCGGCATCCGCTTACAGACAAGCTGTGACCGTCTCCGGGAGCTGCATGTGTCAGAGGTT
TTCACCGTCATCACCGAAACGCGCGAGACGAAAGGGCCTCGTGATACGCCTATTTTTATAGGTTAATGTC
ATGATAATAATGGTTTCTTAGACGTCAGGTGGCACTTTTCGGGGAAATGTGCGCGGAACCCCTATTTGTT
TATTTTTCTAAATACATTCAAATATGTATCCGCTCATGAGACAATAACCCTGATAAATGCTTCAATAATA
TTGAAAAAGGAAGAGTATGAGTATTCAACATTTCCGTGTCGCCCTTATTCCCTTTTTTGCGGCATTTTGC
CTTCCTGTTTTTGCTCACCCAGAAACGCTGGTGAAAGTAAAAGATGCTGAAGATCAGTTGGGTGCACGAG
TGGGTTACATCGAACTGGATCTCAACAGCGGTAAGATCCTTGAGAGTTTTCGCCCCGAAGAACGTTTTCC
AATGATGAGCACTTTTAAAGTTCTGCTATGTGGCGCGGTATTATCCCGTATTGACGCCGGGCAAGAGCAA
CTCGGTCGCCGCATACACTATTCTCAGAATGACTTGGTTGAGTACTCACCAGTCACAGAAAAGCATCTTA
CGGATGGCATGACAGTAAGAGAATTATGCAGTGCTGCCATAACCATGAGTGATAACACTGCGGCCAACTT
ACTTCTGACAACGATCGGAGGACCGAAGGAGCTAACCGCTTTTTTGCACAACATGGGGGATCATGTAACT
CGCCTTGATCGTTGGGAACCGGAGCTGAATGAAGCCATACCAAACGACGAGCGTGACACCACGATGCCTG
TAGCAATGGCAACAACGTTGCGCAAACTATTAACTGGCGAACTACTTACTCTAGCTTCCCGGCAACAATT
AATAGACTGGATGGAGGCGGATAAAGTTGCAGGACCACTTCTGCGCTCGGCCCTTCCGGCTGGCTGGTTT
ATTGCTGATAAATCTGGAGCCGGTGAGCGTGGGTCTCGCGGTATCATTGCAGCACTGGGGCCAGATGGTA
AGCCCTCCCGTATCGTAGTTATCTACACGACGGGGAGTCAGGCAACTATGGATGAACGAAATAGACAGAT
CGCTGAGATAGGTGCCTCACTGATTAAGCATTGGTAACTGTCAGACCAAGTTTACTCATATATACTTTAG
ATTGATTTAAAACTTCATTTTTAATTTAAAAGGATCTAGGTGAAGATCCTTTTTGATAATCTCATGACCA
AAATCCCTTAACGTGAGTTTTCGTTCCACTGAGCGTCAGACCCCGTAGAAAAGATCAAAGGATCTTCTTG
AGATCCTTTTTTTCTGCGCGTAATCTGCTGCTTGCAAACAAAAAAACCACCGCTACCAGCGGTGGTTTGT
TTGCCGGATCAAGAGCTACCAACTCTTTTTCCGAAGGTAACTGGCTTCAGCAGAGCGCAGATACCAAATA
CTGTTCTTCTAGTGTAGCCGTAGTTAGGCCACCACTTCAAGAACTCTGTAGCACCGCCTACATACCTCGC
TCTGCTAATCCTGTTACCAGTGGCTGCTGCCAGTGGCGATAAGTCGTGTCTTACCGGGTTGGACTCAAGA
CGATAGTTACCGGATAAGGCGCAGCGGTCGGGCTGAACGGGGGGTTCGTGCACACAGCCCAGCTTGGAGC
GAACGACCTACACCGAACTGAGATACCTACAGCGTGAGCTATGAGAAAGCGCCACGCTTCCCGAAGGGAG
AAAGGCGGACAGGTATCCGGTAAGCGGCAGGGTCGGAACAGGAGAGCGCACGAGGGAGCTTCCAGGGGGA
AACGCCTGGTATCTTTATAGTCCTGTCGGGTTTCGCCACCTCTGACTTGAGCGTCGATTTTTGTGATGCT
CGTCAGGGGGGCGGAGCCTATGGAAAAACGCCAGCAACGCGGCCTTTTTACGGTTCCTGGCCTTTTGCTG
GCCTTTTGCTCACATGTTCTTTCCTGCGTTATCCCCTGATTCTGTGGATAACCGTATTACCGCCTTTGAG
TGAGCTGATACCGCTCGCCGCAGCCGAACGACCGAGCGCAGCGAGTCAGTGAGCGAGGAAGCGGAAGAGC
GCCCAATACGCAAACCGCCTCTCCCCGCGCGTTGGCCGATTCATTAATGCAGCTGTGGAATGTGTGTCAG
TTAGGGTGTGGAAAGTCCCCAGGCTCCCCAGCAGGCAGAAGTATGCAAAGCATGCATCTCAATTAGTCAG
CAACCAGGTGTGGAAAGTCCCCAGGCTCCCCAGCAGGCAGAAGTATGCAAAGCATGCATCTCAATTAGTC
AGCAACCATAGTCCCGCCCCTAACTCCGCCCATCCCGCCCCTAACTCCGCCCAGTTCCGCCCATTCTCCG
CCCCATGGCTGACTAATTTTTTTTATTTATGCAGAGGCCGAGGCCGCCTCGGCCTCTGAGCTATTCCAGA
AGTAGTGAGGAGGCTTTTTTGGAGGCCTAGGCTTTTGCAAAAAGCTTGGACACAAGACAGGCTTGCGAGA
TATGTTTGAGAATACCACTTTATCCCGCGTCAGGGAGAGGCAGTGCGTAAAAAGACGCGGACTCATGTGA
AATACTGGTTTTTAGTGCGCCAGATCTCTATAATCTCGCGCAACCTATTTTCCCCTCGAACACTTTTTAA
GCCGTAGATAAACAGGCTGGGACACTTCACATGAGCGAAAAATACATCGTCACCTGGGACATGTTGCAGA
TCCATGCACGTAAACTCGCAAGCCGACTGATGCCTTCTGAACAATGGAAAGGCATTATTGCCGTAAGCCG
TGGCGGTCTGTACCGGGTGCGTTACTGGCGCGTGAACTGGGTATTCGTCATGTCGATACCGTTTGTATTT
CCAGCTACGATCACGACAACCAGCGCGAGCTTAAAGTGCTGAAACGCGCAGAAGGCGATGGCGAAGGCTT
CATCGTTATTGATGACCTGGTGGATACCGGTGGTACTGCGGTTGCGATTCGTGAAATGTATCCAAAAGCG
CACTTTGTCACCATCTTCGCAAAACCGGCTGGTCGTCCGCTGGTTGATGACTATGTTGTTGATATCCCGC
AAGATACCTGGATTGAACAGCCGTGGGATATGGGCGTCGTATTCGTCCCGCCAATCTCCGGTCGCTAATC
TTTTCAACGCCTGGCACTGCCGGGCGTTGTTCTTTTTAACTTCAGGCGGGTTACAATAGTTTCCAGTAAG
TATTCTGGAGGCTGCATCCATGACACAGGCAAACCTGAGCGAAACCCTGTTCAAACCCCGCTTTAAACAT
CCTGAAACCTCGACGCTAGTCCGCCGCTTTAATCACGGCGCACAACCGCCTGTGCAGTCGGCCCTTGATG
GTAAAACCATCCCTCACTGGTATCGCATGATTAACCGTCTGATGTGGATCTGGCGCGGCATTGACCCACG
CGAAATCCTCGACGTCCAGGCACGTATTGTGATGAGCGATGCCGAACGTACCGACGATGATTTATACGAT
ACGGTGATTGGCTACCGTGGCGGCAACTGGATTTATGAGTGGGCCCCGGATCTTTGTGAAGGAACCTTAC
TTCTGTGGTGTGACATAATTGGACAAACTACCTACAGAGATTTAAAGCTCTAAGGTAAATATAAAATTTT
TAAGTGTATAATGTGTTAAACTACTGATTCTAATTGTTTGTGTATTTTAGATTCCAACCTATGGAACTGA
TGAATGGGAGCAGTGGTGGAATGCCTTTAATGAGGAAAACCTGTTTTGCTCAGAAGAAATGCCATCTAGT
GATGATGAGGCTACTGCTGACTCTCAACATTCTACTCCTCCAAAAAAGAAGAGAAAGGTAGAAGACCCCA
AGGACTTTCCTTCAGAATTGCTAAGTTTTTTGAGTCATGCTGTGTTTAGTAATAGAACTCTTGCTTGCTT
TGCTATTTACACCACAAAGGAAAAAGCTGCACTGCTATACAAGAAAATTATGGAAAAATATTCTGTAACC
TTTATAAGTAGGCATAACAGTTATAATCATAACATACTGTTTTTTCTTACTCCACACAGGCATAGAGTGT
CTGCTATTAATAACTATGCTCAAAAATTGTGTACCTTTAGCTTTTTAATTTGTAAAGGGGTTAATAAGGA
ATATTTGATGTATAGTGCCTTGACTAGAGATCATAATCAGCCATACCACATTTGTAGAGGTTTTACTTGC
TTTAAAAAACCTCCCACACCTCCCCCTGAACCTGAAACATAAAATGAATGCAATTGTTGTTGTTAACTTG
TTTATTGCAGCTTATAATGGTTACAAATAAAGCAATAGCATCACAAATTTCACAAATAAAGCATTTTTTT
CACTGCATTCTAGTTGTGGTTTGTCCAAACTCATCAATGTATCTTATCATGTCTGGATCAACTGGATAAC
TCAAGCTAACCAAAATCATCCCAAACTTCCCACCCCATACCCTATTACCACTGCCAATTACCTGTGGTTT
CATTTACTCTAAACCTGTGATTCCTCTGAATTATTTTCATTTTAAAGAAATTGTATTTGTTAAATATGTA
CTACAAACTTAGTAGTTGGAAGGGCTAATTCACTCCCAAAGAAGACAAGATATCCTTGATCTGTGGATCT
ACCACACACAAGGCTACTTCCCTGATTAGCAGAACTACACACCAGGGCCAGGGGTCAGATATCCACTGAC
CTTTGGATGGTGCTACAAGCTAGTACCAGTTGAGCCAGATAAGGTAGAAGAGGCCAATAAAGGAGAGAAC
ACCAGCTTGTTACACCCTGTGAGCCTGCATGGGATGGATGACCCGGAGAGAGAAGTGTTAGAGTGGAGGT
TTGACAGCCGCCTAGCATTTCATCACGTGGCCCGAGAGCTGCATCCGGAGTACTTCAAGAACTGCTGATA
TCGAGCTTGCTACAAGGGACTTTCCGCTGGGGACTTTCCAGGGAGGCGTGGCCTGGGCGGGACTGGGGAG
TGGCGAGCCCTCAGATCCTGCATATAAGCAGCTGCTTTTTGCCTGTACTGGGTCTCTCTGGTTAGACCAG
ATCTGAGCCTGGGAGCTCTCTGGCTAACTAGGGAACCCACTGCTTAAGCCTCAATAAAGCTTGCCTTGAG
TGCTTCAAGTAGTGTGTGCCCGTCTGTTGTGTGACTCTGGTAACTAGAGATCCCTCAGACCCTTTTAGTC
AGTGTGGAAAATCTCTAGCAGTGGCGCCCGAACAGGGACTTGAAAGCGAAAGGGAAACCAGAGGAGCTCT
CTCGACGCAGGACTCGGCTTGCTGAAGCGCGCACGGCAAGAGGCGAGGGGCGGCGACTGGTGAGTACGCC
AAAAATTTTGACTAGCGGAGGCTAGAAGGAGAGAGATGGGTGCGAGAGCGTCAGTATTAAGCGGGGGAGA
ATTAGATCGCGATGGGAAAAAATTCGGTTAAGGCCAGGGGGAAAGAAAAAATATAAATTAAAACATATAG
TATGGGCAAGCAGGGAGCTAGAACGATTCGCAGTTAATCCTGGCCTGTTAGAAACATCAGAAGGCTGTAG
ACAAATACTGGGACAGCTACAACCATCCCTTCAGACAGGATCAGAAGAACTTAGATCATTATATAATACA
GTAGCAACCCTCTATTGTGTGCATCAAAGGATAGAGATAAAAGACACCAAGGAAGCTTTAGACAAGATAG
AGGAAGAGCAAAACAAAAGTAAGACCACCGCACAGCAAGCGGCCGGCCGCTGATCTTCAGACCTGGAGGA
GGAGATATGAGGGACAATTGGAGAAGTGAATTATATAAATATAAAGTAGTAAAAATTGAACCATTAGGAG
TAGCACCCACCAAGGCAAAGAGAAGAGTGGTGCAGAGAGAAAAAAGAGCAGTGGGAATAGGAGCTTTGTT
CCTTGGGTTCTTGGGAGCAGCAGGAAGCACTATGGGCGCAGCGTCAATGACGCTGACGGTACAGGCCAGA
CAATTATTGTCTGGTATAGTGCAGCAGCAGAACAATTTGCTGAGGGCTATTGAGGCGCAACAGCATCTGT
TGCAACTCACAGTCTGGGGCATCAAGCAGCTCCAGGCAAGAATCCTGGCTGTGGAAAGATACCTAAAGGA
TCAACAGCTCCTGGGGATTTGGGGTTGCTCTGGAAAACTCATTTGCACCACTGCTGTGCCTTGGAATGCT
AGTTGGAGTAATAAATCTCTGGAACAGATTTGGAATCACACGACCTGGATGGAGTGGGACAGAGAAATTA
ACAATTACACAAGCTTAATACACTCCTTAATTGAAGAATCGCAAAACCAGCAAGAAAAGAATGAACAAGA
ATTATTGGAATTAGATAAATGGGCAAGTTTGTGGAATTGGTTTAACATAACAAATTGGCTGTGGTATATA
AAATTATTCATAATGATAGTAGGAGGCTTGGTAGGTTTAAGAATAGTTTTTGCTGTACTTTCTATAGTGA
AT
Features (pLannotate 1.2.2; 35 found; start..end, strand, type, name):
     37..137     +  CDS            Rev (fragment): human immunodeficiency virus 1 (HIV-1) Rev protein; rev; enhances nuclear export of unspliced and incompletely spliced viral mRNAs
    174..291     +  misc_feature   cPPT/CTS: central polypurine tract and central termination sequence of HIV-1
    328..352     -  misc_feature   MCS (fragment): pBluescript multiple cloning site
    370..737     +  promoter       TRE3GS promoter: 3rd-generation Tet-responsive promoter that can be activated by binding of Tet-On® 3G, modified to eliminate binding sites for endogenous mammalian transcription factors
    782..1489    +  CDS            mCherry: mCherry is a basic (constitutively fluorescent) red fluorescent protein published in 2004, derived from Discosoma sp.. It is reported to be a very rapidly-maturing monomer with low acid sensitivity.
   1523..2022    +  promoter       PGK promoter: mouse phosphoglycerate kinase 1 promoter
   2043..2744    +  CDS            TagBFP: monomeric blue fluorescent protein mammalian codon-optimized
   2791..2821    +  misc_feature   MCS (fragment): pUC18/19 multiple cloning site
   2822..2840    +  misc_feature   MCS (fragment): pBluescript multiple cloning site
   2840..3428    +  misc_feature   WPRE: woodchuck hepatitis virus posttranscriptional regulatory element
   3429..3451    +  misc_feature   MCS (fragment): pBluescript multiple cloning site
   3468..3536    +  CDS            nef (fragment): NEF_HV1Z2 - Experimental evidence at protein level: Swiss-Prot protein existence level 1. Extracellular Nef protein targets CD4(+) T-lymphocytes for apoptosis by interacting with CXCR4 surface receptors. From Human immunodeficiency virus type 1 group M subtype D (isolate Z2/CDC-Z34) (HIV-1).
   3538..3771    +  LTR            3' LTR (ΔU3): self-inactivating 3' long terminal repeat (LTR) from HIV-1
   3796..3814    -  promoter       SP6 promoter: promoter for bacteriophage SP6 RNA polymerase
   4042..4321    +  CDS            TcR (fragment): tetracycline efflux protein; tet; confers resistance to tetracycline
   4322..4370    -  misc_feature   bom (fragment): basis of mobility region from pBR322
   4472..4507    -  CDS            rop (fragment): Rop protein, which maintains plasmids at low copy number; rop
   4602..4706    +  promoter       AmpR promoter: bla
   4707..5567    +  CDS            AmpR: β-lactamase; bla; confers resistance to ampicillin, carbenicillin, and related antibiotics
   5738..6326    +  rep_origin     ori: high-copy-number ColE1/pMB1/pBR322/pUC origin of replication
   6509..6565    +  CDS            lacI (fragment): lac repressor; lacI; The lac repressor binds to the lac operator to inhibit transcription in E. coli. This inhibition can be relieved by adding lactose or isopropyl-β-D-thiogalactopyranoside (IPTG).
   6572..6901    +  promoter       SV40 promoter: SV40 enhancer and early promoter
   7101..7220    +  CDS            gpt (fragment): XGPT_ECOLI - Also known as gpp, gxu. Experimental evidence at protein level: Swiss-Prot protein existence level 1. Purine salvage pathway enzyme that catalyzes the transfer of the ribosyl-5-phosphate group from 5-phospho-alpha-D-ribose 1- diphosphate (PRPP) to the N9 position of the 6-oxopurines guanine and xanthine to form the corresponding ribonucleotides GMP (guanosine 5'- monophosphate) and XMP (xanthosine 5'-monophosphate), with the release of PPi. To a lesser extent, also acts on hypoxanthine (PubMed:9100006, PubMed:3886014). Does not ribophosphorylate adenine (PubMed:3886014). From Esch
   7220..7555    +  CDS            gpt (fragment): XGPT_ECOLI - Also known as gpp, gxu. Experimental evidence at protein level: Swiss-Prot protein existence level 1. Purine salvage pathway enzyme that catalyzes the transfer of the ribosyl-5-phosphate group from 5-phospho-alpha-D-ribose 1- diphosphate (PRPP) to the N9 position of the 6-oxopurines guanine and xanthine to form the corresponding ribonucleotides GMP (guanosine 5'- monophosphate) and XMP (xanthosine 5'-monophosphate), with the release of PPi. To a lesser extent, also acts on hypoxanthine (PubMed:9100006, PubMed:3886014). Does not ribophosphorylate adenine (PubMed:3886014). From Esch
   7650..7955    +  CDS            frsA (fragment): FRSA_ECOLI - Also known as yafA. Experimental evidence at protein level: Swiss-Prot protein existence level 1. Catalyzes the hydrolysis of esters (PubMed:15808744). Displays esterase activity toward pNP-butyrate (PubMed:15808744). May stimulate mixed-acid fermentation by acting as a fermentation/respiration switch that down-regulates respiration and up- regulates fermentation rates (PubMed:15169777). From Escherichia coli (strain K12).
   7959..8033    +  CDS            small t antigen (fragment): SV40 (simian virus 40) small t antigen
   8035..8100    +  intron         small t intron: SV40 (simian virus 40) small t antigen intron
   8230..8250    +  CDS            SV40 NLS: nuclear localization signal of SV40 (simian virus 40) large T antigen
   8569..8652    +  CDS            large T antigen (fragment): large T antigen from SV40 (simian virus 40)
   8675..8809    +  polyA_signal   SV40 poly(A) signal: SV40 polyadenylation signal
   8976..9305    +  CDS            nef (fragment): NEF_HV1BR - Experimental evidence at protein level: Swiss-Prot protein existence level 1. Extracellular Nef protein targets CD4(+) T-lymphocytes for apoptosis by interacting with CXCR4 surface receptors (PubMed:14990729). From Human immunodeficiency virus type 1 group M subtype B (isolate BRU/LAI) (HIV-1).
   9353..9610    +  LTR            5' LTR (truncated): truncated 5' long terminal repeat (LTR) from HIV-1
   9657..9782    +  misc_feature   HIV-1 Ψ: packaging signal of human immunodeficiency virus type 1
   9766..10104   +  CDS            HIV-1 gag (fragment): gag protein from human immunodeficiency virus 1; gag
  10279..10512   +  misc_feature   RRE: The Rev response element (RRE) of HIV-1 allows for Rev-dependent mRNA export from the nucleus to the cytoplasm.
