[The description below was written by a language model from this plasmid's Addgene catalogue record and pLannotate feature annotations shown in this document.]
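Description:
pHR_TRE3GS-->mCherry_PGK-->BFP is a self-inactivating HIV-1-based lentiviral transfer vector on the pHR backbone, made for delivering a two-colour reporter cassette into mammalian cells. In bacteria it is maintained by a high-copy ColE1/pUC-type origin and selected with ampicillin through the bla gene. The backbone also carries inert remnants of older vectors outside the viral region, including fragments of tetracycline resistance, rop and bom, and an SV40 promoter–gpt–SV40 small t intron/poly(A) unit. The lentiviral portion comprises a truncated 5' LTR, the Ψ packaging signal overlapping a gag fragment, the RRE for Rev-dependent export of genomic RNA, the cPPT/CTS, a WPRE to boost transcript expression, and a ΔU3 3' LTR that silences LTR promoter activity after integration. Packaging functions are not encoded and must be supplied in trans.

The payload consists of two tandem, same-orientation expression units. The TRE3GS promoter, a third-generation Tet-responsive promoter with reduced binding sites for endogenous factors, drives mCherry, so red fluorescence reports the presence of an active Tet-family transactivator. No such transactivator appears in the feature table, so it must come from another construct. Downstream, the constitutive mouse PGK promoter drives TagBFP, which marks transduced cells regardless of induction state. The construct is therefore suited to use as an inducible reporter, with BFP available for identifying or sorting cells that carry it. It is associated with work on synthetic morphogen systems for multicellular patterning, although the record does not state its exact role there. The sequencing-derived and depositor full sequences differ by about 50 nt in length and in their start coordinate, but annotate essentially the same elements in the same order.
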