Addgene plasmid #162231: pHR_TRE3GS-->mCherry_PGK-->BFP
Purpose: Lentiviral vector for the expression of TRE3GS-->mCherry_PGK-->BFP in mammalian cells
Depositing lab: Wendell Lim. Depositing organization: University of California, San Francisco (UCSF). Publication: Engineering synthetic morphogen systems that can program multicellular patterning. Toda S, McKeithan WL, Hakkinen TJ, Lopez P, Klein OD, Lim WA. Science. 2020 Oct 16;370(6514):327-331. doi: 10.1126/science.abc0033. PubMed 33060357.
Backbone
  Vector backbone: pHR
  Vector type: Mammalian Expression, Lentiviral
Growth in bacteria
  Bacterial resistance: Ampicillin, 100 μg/mL
  Growth temperature: 37°C
  Growth strain: NEB Stable
  Copy number: High Copy
Gene/Insert
  Gene/Insert name: mCherry and BFP
Terms and licenses: Academic/Nonprofit Terms; Industry Terms: Not Available to Industry
How to cite: pHR_TRE3GS-->mCherry_PGK-->BFP was a gift from Wendell Lim (Addgene plasmid # 162231 ; http://n2t.net/addgene:162231 ; RRID:Addgene_162231)
